Addgene plasmid #187268: pLL5.0 CortW22A mCherry
Purpose: Lenticiral expression of mCherry-Cortactin W22A
Depositing lab: Alpha Yap. Depositing organization: University of Queensland, Institute for Molecular Bioscience. Publication: Tyrosine dephosphorylated cortactin downregulates contractility at the epithelial zonula adherens through SRGAP1. Liang X, Budnar S, Gupta S, Verma S, Han SP, Hill MM, Daly RJ, Parton RG, Hamilton NA, Gomez GA, Yap AS. Nat Commun. 2017 Oct 5;8(1):790. doi: 10.1038/s41467-017-00797-w. PubMed 28983097.
Backbone
  Vector backbone: pLL5.0
  Backbone size w/o insert (bp): 7554
  Vector type: Lentiviral
Growth in bacteria
  Bacterial resistance: Ampicillin, 100 μg/mL
  Growth temperature: 37°C
  Growth strain: NEB Stable
  Copy number: High Copy
Gene/Insert
  Gene/Insert name: Cortactin (alt name: CTTN (a.k.a. EMS1))
  Species: H. sapiens (human)
  Insert size (bp): 1650
  Mutation: W22A
  Entrez Gene: CTTN (a.k.a. EMS1)
  Promoter: 5' LTR
  Tag / fusion protein: mcherry (C terminal on insert)
  Cloning method: Restriction Enzyme; 5′ cloning site EcoR1 (not destroyed); 3′ cloning site BamH1 (not destroyed)
  Sequencing primers: 3′ mCherry-R
Resource information
  A portion of this plasmid was derived from a plasmid made by: Plasmid made by Siew Ping/Xuan Liang
Terms and licenses: Academic/Nonprofit Terms; Industry Terms: Not Available to Industry
How to cite: pLL5.0 CortW22A mCherry was a gift from Alpha Yap (Addgene plasmid # 187268 ; http://n2t.net/addgene:187268 ; RRID:Addgene_187268)
