[The description below was written by a language model from this plasmid's Addgene catalogue record and pLannotate feature annotations shown in this document.]
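Description:
pLL5.0 CortW22A mCherry is an HIV-1-based lentiviral transfer plasmid built on the pLL5.0 backbone for expressing a fluorescently tagged mutant of human cortactin (CTTN, also known as EMS1) in mammalian cells. It is propagated in bacteria through a high-copy ColE1/pUC-type origin and selected with ampicillin via the β-lactamase gene. The viral portion begins with a CMV enhancer/promoter fused to a truncated HIV-1 5' LTR, which drives production of the genomic RNA in packaging cells. This is followed by the Ψ packaging signal with a partial gag sequence, the Rev response element for Rev-dependent nuclear export, and the cPPT/CTS element that aids nuclear import of the viral genome. A WPRE, which enhances transcript stability and expression, and a second truncated HIV-1 LTR close the vector genome.

Within this frame, a mouse U6 RNA polymerase III promoter sits upstream of a short multiple cloning site fragment. This arrangement is typical of vectors designed for short hairpin RNA expression, although no hairpin is annotated or recorded here. The expression cassette lies downstream and is flanked by two loxP sites in the same orientation, so it could in principle be excised by Cre recombinase. In it, an internal 5' LTR from murine embryonic stem cell virus serves as the promoter, matching the "5' LTR" listed in the catalogue. It drives the 1,650 bp cortactin coding sequence carrying the W22A substitution, cloned between EcoRI and BamHI sites and fused at its C terminus to mCherry. The stated purpose is lentiviral expression of mCherry-tagged cortactin W22A, and the associated study examined cortactin's role in regulating contractility at epithelial adherens junctions. The record does not describe the functional consequence of the mutation.
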