Features (pLannotate 1.2.2; 24 found; start..end, strand, type, name):
     61..113     -  misc_feature   bom (fragment): basis of mobility region from pBR322
    268..647     +  enhancer       CMV enhancer: human cytomegalovirus immediate early enhancer
    648..847     +  promoter       CMV promoter: human cytomegalovirus (CMV) immediate early promoter
    865..1045    +  LTR            5' LTR (truncated): truncated 5' long terminal repeat (LTR) from HIV-1
   1092..1217    +  misc_feature   HIV-1 Ψ: packaging signal of human immunodeficiency virus type 1
   1201..1539    +  CDS            HIV-1 gag (fragment): gag protein from human immunodeficiency virus 1; gag
   1714..1947    +  misc_feature   RRE: The Rev response element (RRE) of HIV-1 allows for Rev-dependent mRNA export from the nucleus to the cytoplasm.
   2324..2424    +  CDS            Rev (fragment): human immunodeficiency virus 1 (HIV-1) Rev protein; rev; enhances nuclear export of unspliced and incompletely spliced viral mRNAs
   2474..2591    +  misc_feature   cPPT/CTS: central polypurine tract and central termination sequence of HIV-1
   2646..2958    +  promoter       U6 promoter: RNA polymerase III promoter for mouse U6 snRNA (Das et al., 1988)
   3013..3038    -  misc_feature   MCS (fragment): pBluescript multiple cloning site
   3073..3106    +  protein_bind   loxP: Cre-mediated recombination occurs in the 8-bp core sequence (GCATACAT). Cre recombinase
   3135..3646    +  LTR            5' LTR: 5' long terminal repeat from murine embryonic stem cell virus
   3660..5309    +  CDS            CTTN: SRC8_HUMAN - Also known as EMS1. Experimental evidence at protein level: Swiss-Prot protein existence level 1. Contributes to the organization of the actin cytoskeleton and cell shape (PubMed:21296879). Plays a role in the formation of lamellipodia and in cell migration. Plays a role in the regulation of neuron morphology, axon growth and formation of neuronal growth cones (By similarity). Through its interaction with CTTNBP2, involved in the regulation of neuronal spine density (By similarity). Plays a role in the invasiveness of cancer cells, and the formation of metastases (PubMed:16636290)
   5328..6037    +  CDS            mCherry (fragment): monomeric derivative of DsRed fluorescent protein (Shaner et al., 2004) mammalian codon-optimized
   6103..6136    +  protein_bind   loxP: Cre-mediated recombination occurs in the 8-bp core sequence (GCATACAT). Cre recombinase
   6169..6192    +  misc_feature   MCS (fragment): pBluescript multiple cloning site
   6192..6778    +  misc_feature   WPRE: woodchuck hepatitis virus posttranscriptional regulatory element
   6779..6798    +  misc_feature   MCS (fragment): pBluescript multiple cloning site
   6800..7300    +  CDS            nef (fragment): NEF_HV1LA - Experimental evidence at protein level: Swiss-Prot protein existence level 1. Extracellular Nef protein targets CD4(+) T-lymphocytes for apoptosis by interacting with CXCR4 surface receptors. From Human immunodeficiency virus type 1 group M subtype B (isolate Lai) (HIV-1).
   7307..7487    +  LTR            5' LTR (truncated): truncated 5' long terminal repeat (LTR) from HIV-1
   7549..8137    -  rep_origin     ori: high-copy-number ColE1/pMB1/pBR322/pUC origin of replication
   8308..9168    -  CDS            AmpR: β-lactamase; bla; confers resistance to ampicillin, carbenicillin, and related antibiotics
   9169..2       -  promoter       AmpR promoter (across the origin): bla
>Addgene plasmid #187268 | pLL5.0 CortW22A mCherry | addgene full sequence | sequence record 373225 | Addgene NGS Result
CGCACATTTCCCCGAAAAGTGCCACCTGACGTCGACGGATCGGGAGATCTCCCGATCCCCTATGGTGCAC
TCTCAGTACAATCTGCTCTGATGCCGCATAGTTAAGCCAGTATCTGCTCCCTGCTTGTGTGTTGGAGGTC
GCTGAGTAGTGCGCGAGCAAAATTTAAGCTACAACAAGGCAAGGCTTGACCGACAATTGCATGAAGAATC
TGCTTAGGGTTAGGCGTTTTGCGCTGCTTCGCGATGTACGGGCCAGATATACGCGTTGACATTGATTATT
GACTAGTTATTAATAGTAATCAATTACGGGGTCATTAGTTCATAGCCCATATATGGAGTTCCGCGTTACA
TAACTTACGGTAAATGGCCCGCCTGGCTGACCGCCCAACGACCCCCGCCCATTGACGTCAATAATGACGT
ATGTTCCCATAGTAACGCCAATAGGGACTTTCCATTGACGTCAATGGGTGGAGTATTTACGGTAAACTGC
CCACTTGGCAGTACATCAAGTGTATCATATGCCAAGTACGCCCCCTATTGACGTCAATGACGGTAAATGG
CCCGCCTGGCATTATGCCCAGTACATGACCTTATGGGACTTTCCTACTTGGCAGTACATCTACGTATTAG
TCATCGCTATTACCATGGTGATGCGGTTTTGGCAGTACATCAATGGGCGTGGATAGCGGTTTGACTCACG
GGGATTTCCAAGTCTCCACCCCATTGACGTCAATGGGAGTTTGTTTTGGCACCAAAATCAACGGGACTTT
CCAAAATGTCGTAACAACTCCGCCCCATTGACGCAAATGGGCGGTAGGCGTGTACGGTGGGAGGTCTATA
TAAGCAGCGCGTTTTGCCTGTACTGGGTCTCTCTGGTTAGACCAGATCTGAGCCTGGGAGCTCTCTGGCT
AACTAGGGAACCCACTGCTTAAGCCTCAATAAAGCTTGCCTTGAGTGCTTCAAGTAGTGTGTGCCCGTCT
GTTGTGTGACTCTGGTAACTAGAGATCCCTCAGACCCTTTTAGTCAGTGTGGAAAATCTCTAGCAGTGGC
GCCCGAACAGGGACTTGAAAGCGAAAGGGAAACCAGAGGAGCTCTCTCGACGCAGGACTCGGCTTGCTGA
AGCGCGCACGGCAAGAGGCGAGGGGCGGCGACTGGTGAGTACGCCAAAAATTTTGACTAGCGGAGGCTAG
AAGGAGAGAGATGGGTGCGAGAGCGTCAGTATTAAGCGGGGGAGAATTAGATCGCGATGGGAAAAAATTC
GGTTAAGGCCAGGGGGAAAGAAAAAATATAAATTAAAACATATAGTATGGGCAAGCAGGGAGCTAGAACG
ATTCGCAGTTAATCCTGGCCTGTTAGAAACATCAGAAGGCTGTAGACAAATACTGGGACAGCTACAACCA
TCCCTTCAGACAGGATCAGAAGAACTTAGATCATTATATAATACAGTAGCAACCCTCTATTGTGTGCATC
AAAGGATAGAGATAAAAGACACCAAGGAAGCTTTAGACAAGATAGAGGAAGAGCAAAACAAAAGTAAGAC
CACCGCACAGCAAGCGGCCGGCCGCTGATCTTCAGACCTGGAGGAGGAGATATGAGGGACAATTGGAGAA
GTGAATTATATAAATATAAAGTAGTAAAAATTGAACCATTAGGAGTAGCACCCACCAAGGCAAAGAGAAG
AGTGGTGCAGAGAGAAAAAAGAGCAGTGGGAATAGGAGCTTTGTTCCTTGGGTTCTTGGGAGCAGCAGGA
AGCACTATGGGCGCAGCGTCAATGACGCTGACGGTACAGGCCAGACAATTATTGTCTGGTATAGTGCAGC
AGCAGAACAATTTGCTGAGGGCTATTGAGGCGCAACAGCATCTGTTGCAACTCACAGTCTGGGGCATCAA
GCAGCTCCAGGCAAGAATCCTGGCTGTGGAAAGATACCTAAAGGATCAACAGCTCCTGGGGATTTGGGGT
TGCTCTGGAAAACTCATTTGCACCACTGCTGTGCCTTGGAATGCTAGTTGGAGTAATAAATCTCTGGAAC
AGATTTGGAATCACACGACCTGGATGGAGTGGGACAGAGAAATTAACAATTACACAAGCTTAATACACTC
CTTAATTGAAGAATCGCAAAACCAGCAAGAAAAGAATGAACAAGAATTATTGGAATTAGATAAATGGGCA
AGTTTGTGGAATTGGTTTAACATAACAAATTGGCTGTGGTATATAAAATTATTCATAATGATAGTAGGAG
GCTTGGTAGGTTTAAGAATAGTTTTTGCTGTACTTTCTATAGTGAATAGAGTTAGGCAGGGATATTCACC
ATTATCGTTTCAGACCCACCTCCCAACCCCGAGGGGACCCGACAGGCCCGAAGGAATAGAAGAAGAAGGT
GGAGAGAGAGACAGAGACAGATCCATTCGATTAGTGAACGGATCGGCACTGCGTGCGCCAATTCTGCAGA
CAAATGGCAGTATTCATCCACAATTTTAAAAGAAAAGGGGGGATTGGGGGGTACAGTGCAGGGGAAAGAA
TAGTAGACATAATAGCAACAGACATACAAACTAAAGAATTACAAAAACAAATTACAAAAATTCAAAATTT
TCGGGTTTATTACAGGGACAGCAGAGATCCAGTTTGGTTAGTACCGCGCTCTAGAGATCCGACGCGCCAT
CTCTAGGCCCGCGCCGGCCCCCTCGCACAGACTTGTGGGAGAAGCTCGGCTACTCCCCTGCCCCGGTTAA
TTTGCATATAATATTTCCTAGTAACTATAGAGGCTTAATGTGCGATAAAAGACAGATAATCTGTTCTTTT
TAATACTAGCTACATTTTACATGATAGGCTTGGATTTCTATAAGAGATACAAATACTAAATTATTATTTT
AAAAAACAGCACAAAAGGAAACTCACCCTAACTGTAAAGTAATTGTGTGTTTTGAGACTATAAATATCCC
TTGGAGAAAAGCCTTGTTTGAGAAGCACGAGTCACAGATTCAAGAGATCTGTGACTCGTGCTTCTCTTTT
TTCTCGAGGTCGACGGTATCGATAAGCTCGCTTCACGAGATTCCAGCAGGTCGAGGGACCTAATAACTTC
GTATAGCATACATTATACGAAGTTATATTAAGGGTTCCAAGCTTAAGCGGCCGCTGAAAGACCCCACCTG
TAGGTTTGGCAAGCTAGCTTAAGTAACGCCATTTTGCAAGGCATGGAAAATACATAACTGAGAATAGAGA
AGTTCAGATCAAGGTTAGGAACAGAGAGACAGCAGAATATGGGCCAAACAGGATATCTGTGGTAAGCAGT
TCCTGCCCCGGCTCAGGGCCAAGAACAGATGGTCCCCAGATGCGGTCGCCCTCAGCAGTTTCTAGAGAAC
CATCAGATGTTTCCAGGGTGCCCCAAGGACCTGAAATGACCCTGTGCCTTATTTGAACTAACCAATCAGT
TCGCTTCTCGCTTCTGTTCGCGCGCTTCTGCTCCCCGAGCTCAATAAAAGAGCCCACAACCCCTCACTCG
GCGCGCCAGTCCTCCGATAGACTGCGTCGCCCGGGTACCCGTATTCCCAATAAAGCCTCTTGCTGTTTGC
ATCCGAATCGTGGACTCGCTGATCCTTGGGAGGGTCTCCTCAGATTGATTGACTGCCCACCTCGGGGGTC
TTTCATCGAATTCGCCACCATGTGGAAAGCTTCAGCAGGCCACGCTGTGTCCATCGCCCAGGATGACGCG
GGGGCCGATGACGCAGAGACCGACCCTGATTTTGTGAATGATGTGAGTGAGAAGGAGCAAAGATGGGGTG
CCAAGACGGTGCAGGGCTCCGGGCACCAGGAGCATATCAACATACACAAGCTGAGGGAGAATGTCTTTCA
AGAGCATCAGACCCTTAAGGAGAAGGAACTTGAAACAGGACCAAAAGCTTCCCATGGCTATGGAGGGAAA
TTTGGTGTGGAACAAGACCGAATGGATAAGTCAGCTGTCGGCCACGAATATCAGTCGAAACTTTCCAAGC
ACTGCTCGCAGGTGGACTCGGTCCGTGGCTTCGGAGGCAAGTTTGGTGTCCAGATGGACAGAGTTGATCA
GTCTGCTGTAGGCTTTGAATACCAGGGGAAGACTGAGAAGCATGCCTCCCAGAAAGACTACTCCAGTGGT
TTTGGCGGCAAGTATGGCGTGCAGGCCGACCGAGTAGACAAGAGCGCGGTGGGCTTCGACTACCAGGGCA
AGACGGAGAAACATGAATCCCAGAGAGATTACTCCAAAGGTTTCGGCGGCAAATACGGTATCGACAAGGA
CAAAGTGGATAAGAGCGCCGTTGGCTTTGAGTATCAAGGCAAAACGGAGAAGCACGAGTCCCAGAAAGAC
TATGTGAAAGGGTTTGGAGGAAAATTTGGTGTGCAGACAGACAGACAAGACAAATGTGCCCTTGGCTGGG
ATCACCAGGAGAAATTGCAGCTGCATGAATCCCAAAAAGATTATAAGACTGGTTTTGGAGGCAAATTCGG
TGTTCAGTCGGAGAGGCAGGACTCCGCTGCTGTGGGGTTTGATTACAAGGAGAAGCTGGCCAAGCACGAG
TCCCAGCAAGACTACTCCAAAGGATTCGGCGGGAAGTATGGGGTGCAGAAGGATCGGATGGATAAGAATG
CGTCAACCTTTGAGGATGTCACCCAGGTGTCCTCTGCCTACCAGAAGACAGTACCTGTCGAAGCTGTGAC
CAGCAAAACAAGTAACATCAGAGCTAACTTTGAAAACCTCGCTAAGGAGAAAGAGCAGGAGGACAGGCGG
AAGGCGGAGGCGGAGAGAGCCCAGCGGATGGCCAAGGAGCGGCAGGAGCAGGAAGAGGCCAGGAGGAAGC
TGGAGGAGCAAGCCAGAGCCAAAACGCAAACGCCCCCTGTGTCGCCCGCACCTCAGCCAACCGAGGAGAG
GCTGCCCTCGAGCCCCGTCTATGAGGATGCGGCTTCCTTCAAGGCAGAGCTGAGCTACAGAGGCCCTGTG
AGTGGGACGGAGCCGGAGCCCGTGTACAGCATGGAGGCCGCTGACTACCGAGAGGCCAGCAGCCAGCAGG
GCCTGGCCTATGCCACAGAGGCTGTCTATGAAAGCGCAGAGGCCCCGGGCCACTATCCCGCAGAGGACAG
CACCTACGATGAGTACGAGAACGATCTGGGGATCACAGCCGTCGCCCTGTACGACTACCAGGCTGCGGGC
GATGATGAGATCTCATTTGACCCTGATGACATCATCACCAACATCGAGATGATTGACGACGGCTGGTGGC
GCGGGGTGTGCAAGGGCCGGTACGGGCTCTTCCCAGCCAACTATGTGGAGCTGCGGCAGGATCCACCGGT
CGCCACCATGGTGAGCATGGACGAGGAGGATAACATGGCCATCATCAAGGAGTTCATGCGCTTCAAGGTG
CACATGGAGGGCTCCGTGAACGGCCACGAGTTCGAGATCGAGGGCGAGGGCGAGGGCCGCCCCTACGAGG
GCACCCAGACCGCCAAGCTGAAGGTGACCAAGGGTGGCCCCCTGCCCTTCGCCTGGGACATCCTGTCCCC
TCAGTTCATGTACGGCTCCAAGGCCTACGTGAAGCACCCCGCCGACATCCCCGACTACTTGAAGCTGTCC
TTCCCCGAGGGCTTCAAGTGGGAGCGCGTGATGAACTTCGAGGACGGCGGCGTGGTGACCGTGACCCAGG
ACTCCTCCCTGCAGGACGGCGAGTTCATCTACAAGGTGAAGCTGCGCGGCACCAACTTCCCCTCCGACGG
CCCCGTAATGCAGAAGAAGACCATGGGCTGGGAGGCCTCCTCCGAGCGGATGTACCCCGAGGACGGCGCC
CTGAAGGGCGAGATCAAGCAGAGGCTGAAGCTGAAGGACGGCGGCCACTACGACGCTGAGGTCAAGACCA
CCTACAAGGCCAAGAAGCCCGTGCAGCTGCCCGGCGCCTACAACGTCAACATCAAGTTGGACATCACCTC
CCACAACGAGGACTACACCATCGTGGAACAGTACGAACGCGCCGAGGGCCGCCACTCCACCGGCGGCATG
GACGAGCTGTACAAGTAAAGCGGCCGCGACTCTAGATCATAATCAGCCATACCACCCTGCAGGCAATTCG
TCGAGGGACCTAATAACTTCGTATAGCATACATTATACGAAGTTATACATGTTTAAGGGTTCCGGTTCCA
CTAGGTACAATTCGATATCAAGCTTATCGATAATCAACCTCTGGATTACAAAATTTGTGAAAGATTGACT
GGTATTCTTAACTATGTTGCTCCTTTTACGCTATGTGGATACGCTGCTTTAATGCCTTTGTATCATGCTA
TTGCTTCCCGTATGGCTTTCATTTTCTCCTCCTTGTATAAATCCTGGTTGCTGTCTCTTTATGAGGAGTT
GTGGCCCGTTGTCAGGCAACGTGGCGTGGTGTGCACTGTGTTTGCTGACGCAACCCCCACTGGTTGGGGC
ATTGCCACCACCTGTCAGCTCCTTTCCGGGACTTTCGCTTTCCCCCTCCCTATTGCCACGGCGGAACTCA
TCGCCGCCTGCCTTGCCCGCTGCTGGACAGGGGCTCGGCTGTTGGGCACTGACAATTCCGTGGTGTTGTC
GGGGAAATCATCGTCCTTTCCTTGGCTGCTCGCCTGTGTTGCCACCTGGATTCTGCGCGGGACGTCCTTC
TGCTACGTCCCTTCGGCCCTCAATCCAGCGGACCTTCCTTCCCGGCCTGCTGCCGGCTCTGCGGCCTCTT
CCGCGTCTTCGCCTTCGCCCTCAGACGAGTCGGATCTCCCTTTGGGCCGCCTCCCCGCATCGATACCGTC
GACCTCGATCGAGACCTAGAAAAACATGGAGCAATCACAAGTAGCAATACAGCAGCTACCAATGCTGATT
GTGCCTGGCTAGAAGCACAAGAGGAGGAGGAGGTGGGTTTTCCAGTCACACCTCAGGTACCTTTAAGACC
AATGACTTACAAGGCAGCTGTAGATCTTAGCCACTTTTTAAAAGAAAAGGGGGGACTGGAAGGGCTAATT
CACTCCCAACGAAGACAAGATATCCTTGATCTGTGGATCTACCACACACAAGGCTACTTCCCTGATTGGC
AGAACTACACACCAGGGCCAGGGATCAGATATCCACTGACCTTTGGATGGTGCTACAAGCTAGTACCAGT
TGAGCAAGAGAAGGTAGAAGAAGCCAATGAAGGAGAGAACACCCGCTTGTTACACCCTGTGAGCCTGCAT
GGGATGGATGACCCGGAGAGAGAAGTATTAGAGTGGAGGTTTGACAGCCGCCTAGCATTTCATCACATGG
CCCGAGAGCTGCATCCGGACTGTACTGGGTCTCTCTGGTTAGACCAGATCTGAGCCTGGGAGCTCTCTGG
CTAACTAGGGAACCCACTGCTTAAGCCTCAATAAAGCTTGCCTTGAGTGCTTCAAGTAGTGTGTGCCCGT
CTGTTGTGTGACTCTGGTAACTAGAGATCCCTCAGACCCTTTTAGTCAGTGTGGAAAATCTCTAGCAGCA
TGTGAGCAAAAGGCCAGCAAAAGGCCAGGAACCGTAAAAAGGCCGCGTTGCTGGCGTTTTTCCATAGGCT
CCGCCCCCCTGACGAGCATCACAAAAATCGACGCTCAAGTCAGAGGTGGCGAAACCCGACAGGACTATAA
AGATACCAGGCGTTTCCCCCTGGAAGCTCCCTCGTGCGCTCTCCTGTTCCGACCCTGCCGCTTACCGGAT
ACCTGTCCGCCTTTCTCCCTTCGGGAAGCGTGGCGCTTTCTCATAGCTCACGCTGTAGGTATCTCAGTTC
GGTGTAGGTCGTTCGCTCCAAGCTGGGCTGTGTGCACGAACCCCCCGTTCAGCCCGACCGCTGCGCCTTA
TCCGGTAACTATCGTCTTGAGTCCAACCCGGTAAGACACGACTTATCGCCACTGGCAGCAGCCACTGGTA
ACAGGATTAGCAGAGCGAGGTATGTAGGCGGTGCTACAGAGTTCTTGAAGTGGTGGCCTAACTACGGCTA
CACTAGAAGAACAGTATTTGGTATCTGCGCTCTGCTGAAGCCAGTTACCTTCGGAAAAAGAGTTGGTAGC
TCTTGATCCGGCAAACAAACCACCGCTGGTAGCGGTGGTTTTTTTGTTTGCAAGCAGCAGATTACGCGCA
GAAAAAAAGGATCTCAAGAAGATCCTTTGATCTTTTCTACGGGGTCTGACGCTCAGTGGAACGAAAACTC
ACGTTAAGGGATTTTGGTCATGAGATTATCAAAAAGGATCTTCACCTAGATCCTTTTAAATTAAAAATGA
AGTTTTAAATCAATCTAAAGTATATATGAGTAAACTTGGTCTGACAGTTACCAATGCTTAATCAGTGAGG
CACCTATCTCAGCGATCTGTCTATTTCGTTCATCCATAGTTGCCTGACTCCCCGTCGTGTAGATAACTAC
GATACGGGAGGGCTTACCATCTGGCCCCAGTGCTGCAATGATACCGCGAGACCCACGCTCACCGGCTCCA
GATTTATCAGCAATAAACCAGCCAGCCGGAAGGGCCGAGCGCAGAAGTGGTCCTGCAACTTTATCCGCCT
CCATCCAGTCTATTAATTGTTGCCGGGAAGCTAGAGTAAGTAGTTCGCCAGTTAATAGTTTGCGCAACGT
TGTTGCCATTGCTACAGGCATCGTGGTGTCACGCTCGTCGTTTGGTATGGCTTCATTCAGCTCCGGTTCC
CAACGATCAAGGCGAGTTACATGATCCCCCATGTTGTGCAAAAAAGCGGTTAGCTCCTTCGGTCCTCCGA
TCGTTGTCAGAAGTAAGTTGGCCGCAGTGTTATCACTCATGGTTATGGCAGCACTGCATAATTCTCTTAC
TGTCATGCCATCCGTAAGATGCTTTTCTGTGACTGGTGAGTACTCAACCAAGTCATTCTGAGAATAGTGT
ATGCGGCGACCGAGTTGCTCTTGCCCGGCGTCAATACGGGATAATACCGCGCCACATAGCAGAACTTTAA
AAGTGCTCATCATTGGAAAACGTTCTTCGGGGCGAAAACTCTCAAGGATCTTACCGCTGTTGAGATCCAG
TTCGATGTAACCCACTCGTGCACCCAACTGATCTTCAGCATCTTTTACTTTCACCAGCGTTTCTGGGTGA
GCAAAAACAGGAAGGCAAAATGCCGCAAAAAAGGGAATAAGGGCGACACGGAAATGTTGAATACTCATAC
TCTTCCTTTTTCAATATTATTGAAGCATTTATCAGGGTTATTGTCTCATGAGCGGATACATATTTGAATG
TATTTAGAAAAATAAACAAATAGGGGTTCCG
